>Addgene plasmid #124111 | pET21a-HisRS-His | addgene full sequence | sequence record 258619 | Addgene NGS Result
ATGAGTGAGCTAACTTACATTAATTGCGTTGCGCTCACTGCCCGCTTTCCAGTCGGGAAACCTGTCGTGC
CAGCTGCATTAATGAATCGGCCAACGCGCGGGGAGAGGCGGTTTGCGTATTGGGCGCCAGGGTGGTTTTT
CTTTTCACCAGTGAGACGGGCAACAGCTGATTGCCCTTCACCGCCTGGCCCTGAGAGAGTTGCAGCAAGC
GGTCCACGCTGGTTTGCCCCAGCAGGCGAAAATCCTGTTTGATGGTGGTTAACGGCGGGATATAACATGA
GCTGTCTTCGGTATCGTCGTATCCCACTACCGAGATATCCGCACCAACGCGCAGCCCGGACTCGGTAATG
GCGCGCATTGCGCCCAGCGCCATCTGATCGTTGGCAACCAGCATCGCAGTGGGAACGATGCCCTCATTCA
GCATTTGCATGGTTTGTTGAAAACCGGACATGGCACTCCAGTCGCCTTCCCGTTCCGCTATCGGCTGAAT
TTGATTGCGAGTGAGATATTTATGCCAGCCAGCCAGACGCAGACGCGCCGAGACAGAACTTAATGGGCCC
GCTAACAGCGCGATTTGCTGGTGACCCAATGCGACCAGATGCTCCACGCCCAGTCGCGTACCGTCTTCAT
GGGAGAAAATAATACTGTTGATGGGTGTCTGGTCAGAGACATCAAGAAATAACGCCGGAACATTAGTGCA
GGCAGCTTCCACAGCAATGGCATCCTGGTCATCCAGCGGATAGTTAATGATCAGCCCACTGACGCGTTGC
GCGAGAAGATTGTGCACCGCCGCTTTACAGGCTTCGACGCCGCTTCGTTCTACCATCGACACCACCACGC
TGGCACCCAGTTGATCGGCGCGAGATTTAATCGCCGCGACAATTTGCGACGGCGCGTGCAGGGCCAGACT
GGAGGTGGCAACGCCAATCAGCAACGACTGTTTGCCCGCCAGTTGTTGTGCCACGCGGTTGGGAATGTAA
TTCAGCTCCGCCATCGCCGCTTCCACTTTTTCCCGCGTTTTCGCAGAAACGTGGCTGGCCTGGTTCACCA
CGCGGGAAACGGTCTGATAAGAGACACCGGCATACTCTGCGACATCGTATAACGTTACTGGTTTCACATT
CACCACCCTGAATTGACTCTCTTCCGGGCGCTATCATGCCATACCGCGAAAGGTTTTGCGCCATTCGATG
GTGTCCGGGATCTCGACGCTCTCCCTTATGCGACTCCTGCATTAGGAAGCAGCCCAGTAGTAGGTTGAGG
CCGTTGAGCACCGCCGCCGCAAGGAATGGTGCATGCAAGGAGATGGCGCCCAACAGTCCCCCGGCCACGG
GGCCTGCCACCATACCCACGCCGAAACAAGCGCTCATGAGCCCGAAGTGGCGAGCCCGATCTTCCCCATC
GGTGATGTCGGCGATATAGGCGCCAGCAACCGCACCTGTGGCGCCGGTGATGCCGGCCACGATGCGTCCG
GCGTAGAGGATCGAGATCTCGATCCCGCGAAATTAATACGACTCACTATAGGGGAATTGTGAGCGGATAA
CAATTCCCCTCTAGAAATAATTTTGTTTAACTTTAAGAAGGAGATATACATATGGCAAAAAACATTCAAG
CCATTCGCGGCATGAACGATTACCTGCCTGGCGAAACGGCCATCTGGCAGCGCATTGAAGGCACACTGAA
AAACGTGCTCGGCAGCTACGGTTACAGTGAAATCCGCTTGCCGATTGTAGAGCAGACCCCGCTATTCAAA
CGTGCGATTGGTGAAGTCACCGACGTGGTTGAAAAAGAGATGTACACCTTTGAGGATCGCAATGGCGACA
GCCTGACTCTGCGCCCTGAAGGGACGGCGGGCTGTGTACGCGCCGGCATCGAGCATGGTCTTCTGTACAA
TCAGGAACAGCGTCTGTGGTATATCGGGCCGATGTTCCGTCACGAGCGTCCGCAGAAAGGGCGTTATCGT
CAGTTCCATCAGTTGGGCTGCGAAGTTTTCGGTCTGCAAGGTCCGGATATCGACGCTGAACTGATTATGC
TCACTGCCCGCTGGTGGCGCGCGCTGGGTATTTCCGAGCACGTAACTCTTGAGCTGAACTCTATCGGTTC
GCTGGAAGCACGCGCCAATTACCGCGATGCGCTGGTGGCATTCCTTGAGCAGCATAAAGAAAAGCTGGAC
GAAGACTGCAAACGCCGCATGTACACTAACCCGCTGCGCGTGCTGGATTCAAAAAATCCGGAAGTGCAGG
CGCTTCTCAACGACGCTCCGGCATTAGGTGACTATCTGGACGAGGAATCTCGTGAGCATTTTGCCGGTCT
GTGCAAACTGCTGGAGAGCGCGGGGATCGCTTACACCGTAAACCAGCGTCTGGTGCGTGGTCTGGATTAC
TACAACCGTACCGTTTTCGAGTGGGTGACTAACAGTCTCGGCTCCCAGGGCACCGTGTGTGCAGGCGGTC
GTTATGACGGTCTTGTGGAACAACTGGGCGGTCGTGCAACACCGGCTGTCGGTTTTGCTATGGGCCTCGA
ACGTCTTGTATTGTTAGTACAGGCCGTTAATCCGGAATTTAAAGCCGATCCTGTTGTCGATATATACCTG
GTGGCTTCAGGTGCTGATACACAATCTGCGGCTATGGCATTAGCTGAGCGTCTGCGTGATGAATTACCGG
GCGTGAAATTGATGACCAACCACGGCGGCGGCAACTTTAAGAAACAGTTTGCCCGTGCTGATAAATGGGG
TGCCCGCGTTGCTGTGGTGCTGGGTGAGTCTGAAGTGGCTAACGGCACAGCAGTAGTGAAGGATTTGCGC
TCTGGTGAGCAAACGGCAGTTGCGCAGGATAGCGTAGCCGCGCATTTGCGCACGTTACTGGGTCTCGAGC
ACCACCACCACCACCACTGAGATCCGGCTGCTAACAAAGCCCGAAAGGAAGCTGAGTTGGCTGCTGCCAC
CGCTGAGCAATAACTAGCATAACCCCTTGGGGCCTCTAAACGGGTCTTGAGGGGTTTTTTGCTGAAAGGA
GGAACTATATCCGGATTGGCGAATGGG
[124 nt withheld, positions 3038-3161]
C
[91 nt withheld, positions 3163-3253]
A
[49 nt withheld, positions 3255-3303]
CCTTTGACGTTGGAGTCCACGTTCTTT
[37 nt withheld, positions 3331-3367]
ACCCTATCTCGGTCTATTCTTTTGATTTATAAGGGATTTTGCCGATTTCGGCCTATTGGTTAAAAAATGA
GCTGATTTAACAAAAATTTAACGCGAATTTTAACAAAATATTAACGCTTACAATTTAGGTGGCACTTTTC
GGGGAAATGTGCGCGGAACCCCTATTTGTTTATTTTTCTAAATACATTCAAATATGTATCCGCTCATGAG
ACAATAACCCTGATAAATGCTTCAATAATATTGAAAAAGGAAGAGTATGAGTATTCAACATTTCCGTGTC
GCCCTTATTCCCTTTTTTGCGGCATTTTGCCTTCCTGTTTTTGCTCACCCAGAAACGCTGGTGAAAGTAA
AAGATGCTGAAGATCAGTTGGGTGCACGAGTGGGTTACATCGAACTGGATCTCAACAGCGGTAAGATCCT
TGAGAGTTTTCGCCCCGAAGAACGTTTTCCAATGATGAGCACTTTTAAAGTTCTGCTATGTGGCGCGGTA
TTATCCCGTATTGACGCCGGGCAAGAGCAACTCGGTCGCCGCATACACTATTCTCAGAATGACTTGGTTG
AGTACTCACCAGTCACAGAAAAGCATCTTACGGATGGCATGACAGTAAGAGAATTATGCAGTGCTGCCAT
AACCATGAGTGATAACACTGCGGCCAACTTACTTCTGACAACGATCGGAGGACCGAAGGAGCTAACCGCT
TTTTTGCACAACATGGGGGATCATGTAACTCGCCTTGATCGTTGGGAACCGGAGCTGAATGAAGCCATAC
CAAACGACGAGCGTGACACCACGATGCCTGCAGCAATGGCAACAACGTTGCGCAAACTATTAACTGGCGA
ACTACTTACTCTAGCTTCCCGGCAACAATTAATAGACTGGATGGAGGCGGATAAAGTTGCAGGACCACTT
CTGCGCTCGGCCCTTCCGGCTGGCTGGTTTATTGCTGATAAATCTGGAGCCGGTGAGCGTGGGTCTCGCG
GTATCATTGCAGCACTGGGGCCAGATGGTAAGCCCTCCCGTATCGTAGTTATCTACACGACGGGGAGTCA
GGCAACTATGGATGAACGAAATAGACAGATCGCTGAGATAGGTGCCTCACTGATTAAGCATTGGTAACTG
TCAGACCAAGTTTACTCATATATACTTTAGATTGATTTAAAACTTCATTTTTAATTTAAAAGGATCTAGG
TGAAGATCCTTTTTGATAATCTCATGACCAAAATCCCTTAACGTGAGTTTTCGTTCCACTGAGCGTCAGA
CCCCGTAGAAAAGATCAAAGGATCTTCTTGAGATCCTTTTTTTCTGCGCGTAATCTGCTGCTTGCAAACA
AAAAAACCACCGCTACCAGCGGTGGTTTGTTTGCCGGATCAAGAGCTACCAACTCTTTTTCCGAAGGTAA
CTGGCTTCAGCAGAGCGCAGATACCAAATACTGTCCTTCTAGTGTAGCCGTAGTTAGGCCACCACTTCAA
GAACTCTGTAGCACCGCCTACATACCTCGCTCTGCTAATCCTGTTACCAGTGGCTGCTGCCAGTGGCGAT
AAGTCGTGTCTTACCGGGTTGGACTCAAGACGATAGTTACCGGATAAGGCGCAGCGGTCGGGCTGAACGG
GGGGTTCGTGCACACAGCCCAGCTTGGAGCGAACGACCTACACCGAACTGAGATACCTACAGCGTGAGCT
ATGAGAAAGCGCCACGCTTCCCGAAGGGAGAAAGGCGGACAGGTATCCGGTAAGCGGCAGGGTCGGAACA
GGAGAGCGCACGAGGGAGCTTCCAGGGGGAAACGCCTGGTATCTTTATAGTCCTGTCGGGTTTCGCCACC
TCTGACTTGAGCGTCGATTTTTGTGATGCTCGTCAGGGGGGCGGAGCCTATGGAAAAACGCCAGCAACGC
GGCCTTTTTACGGTTCCTGGCCTTTTGCTGGCCTTTTGCTCACATGTTCTTTCCTGCGTTATCCCCTGAT
TCTGTGGATAACCGTATTACCGCCTTTGAGTGAGCTGATACCGCTCGCCGCAGCCGAACGACCGAGCGCA
GCGAGTCAGTGAGCGAGGAAGCGGAAGAGCGCCTGATGCGGTATTTTCTCCTTACGCATCTGTGCGGTAT
TTCACACCGCAATGGTGCACTCTCAGTACAATCTGCTCTGATGCCGCATAGTTAAGCCAGTATACACTCC
GCTATCGCTACGTGACTGGGTCATGGCTGCGCCCCGACACCCGCCAACACCCGCTGACGCGCCCTGACGG
GCTTGTCTGCTCCCGGCATCCGCTTACAGACAAGCTGTGACCGTCTCCGGGAGCTGCATGTGTCAGAGGT
TTTCACCGTCATCACCGAAACGCGCGAGGCAGCTGCGGTAAAGCTCATCAGCGTGGTCGTGAAGCGATTC
ACAGATGTCTGCCTGTTCATCCGCGTCCAGCTCGTTGAGTTTCTCCAGAAGCGTTAATGTCTGGCTTCTG
ATAAAGCGGGCCATGTTAAGGGCGGTTTTTTCCTGTTTGGTCACTGATGCCTCCGTGTAAGGGGGATTTC
TGTTCATGGGGGTAATGATACCGATGAAACGAGAGAGGATGCTCACGATACGGGTTACTGATGATGAACA
TGCCCGGTTACTGGAACGTTGTGAGGGTAAACAACTGGCGGTATGGATGCGGCGGGACCAGAGAAAAATC
ACTCAGGGTCAATGCCAGCGCTTCGTTAATACAGATGTAGGTGTTCCACAGGGTAGCCAGCAGCATCCTG
CGATGCAGATCCGGAACATAATGGTGCAGGGCGCTGACTTCCGCGTTTCCAGACTTTACGAAACACGGAA
ACCGAAGACCATTCATGTTGTTGCTCAGGTCGCAGACGTTTTGCAGCAGCAGTCGCTTCACGTTCGCTCG
CGTATCGGTGATTCATTCTGCTAACCAGTAAGGCAACCCCGCCAGCCTAGCCGGGTCCTCAACGACAGGA
GCACGATCATGCGCACCCGTGGGGCCGCCATGCCGGCGATAATGGCCTGCTTCTCGCCGAAACGTTTGGT
GGCGGGACCAGTGACGAAGGCTTGAGCGAGGGCGTGCAAGATTCCGAATACCGCAAGCGACAGGCCGATC
ATCGTCGCGCTCCAGCGAAAGCGGTCCTCGCCGAAAATGACCCAGAGCGCTGCCGGCACCTGTCCTACGA
GTTGCATGATAAAGAAGACAGTCATAAGTGCGGCGACGATAGTCATGCCCCGCGCCCACCGGAAGGAGCT
GACTGGGTTGAAGGCTCTCAAGGGCATCGGTCGAGATCCCGGTGCCTA
Features (pLannotate 1.2.2; 19 found; start..end, strand, type, name):
      1..22      -  protein_bind   CAP binding site: CAP binding activates transcription in the presence of cAMP. E. coli catabolite activator protein
     35..1117    -  CDS            lacI: lac repressor; lacI; The lac repressor binds to the lac operator to inhibit transcription in E. coli. This inhibition can be relieved by adding lactose or isopropyl-β-D-thiogalactopyranoside (IPTG).
   1118..1195    -  promoter       lacI promoter: lacI
   1203..1482    -  CDS            TcR (fragment): tetracycline efflux protein; tet; confers resistance to tetracycline
   1504..1522    +  promoter       T7 promoter: promoter for bacteriophage T7 RNA polymerase
   1523..1547    +  protein_bind   lac operator: The lac repressor binds to the lac operator to inhibit transcription in E. coli. This inhibition can be relieved by adding lactose or isopropyl-β-D-thiogalactopyranoside (IPTG). lac repressor encoded by lacI
   1562..1584    +  RBS            RBS: efficient ribosome binding site from bacteriophage T7 gene 10 (Olins and Rangwala, 1989)
   1592..2863    +  CDS            hisS: SYH_ECOLI - Experimental evidence at protein level: Swiss-Prot protein existence level 1. From Escherichia coli (strain K12).
   2870..2887    +  CDS            9xHis (fragment): 9xHis affinity tag
   2897..2946    +  CDS            SET1 (fragment): solubility-enhancement tag derived from T7 phage gene 10B
   2954..3001    +  terminator     T7 terminator: transcription terminator for bacteriophage T7 RNA polymerase
   3038..3466    +  rep_origin     f1 ori (sequence partly withheld): f1 bacteriophage origin of replication; arrow indicates direction of (+) strand synthesis
   3519..3623    +  promoter       AmpR promoter: bla
   3624..4484    +  CDS            AmpR: β-lactamase; bla; confers resistance to ampicillin, carbenicillin, and related antibiotics
   4655..5243    +  rep_origin     ori: high-copy-number ColE1/pMB1/pBR322/pUC origin of replication
   5429..5568    -  misc_feature   bom: basis of mobility region from pBR322
   5670..5861    -  CDS            rop: Rop protein, which maintains plasmids at low copy number; rop
   5878..6258    +  CDS            YPB1_ECOLX: Protein predicted: Swiss-Prot protein existence level 4. From Escherichia coli.
   6330..6621    -  CDS            TcR (fragment): tetracycline efflux protein; tet; confers resistance to tetracycline
