[The description below was written by a language model from this plasmid's Addgene catalogue record and pLannotate feature annotations shown in this document.]
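Description:
pET21a-HisRS-His is a bacterial expression plasmid built on the pET21a(+) backbone that carries the Escherichia coli hisS gene, encoding histidyl-tRNA ligase (histidyl-tRNA synthetase, HisRS), with a C-terminal 6xHis tag. The sequenced record is 6,635 nt. It replicates in E. coli from a ColE1/pMB1-type origin and is selected with ampicillin through the bla (AmpR) gene. The backbone also retains the pBR322-derived bom and rop elements. The catalogue lists the plasmid as high copy, although rop is normally associated with reduced copy number. An f1 origin is present, which allows single-stranded DNA production. Short tetracycline-resistance fragments and a predicted open reading frame in the annotation are non-functional remnants of the pBR322 lineage.

The expression cassette follows the standard pET layout. A T7 promoter is directly followed by a lac operator, then the T7 gene 10 ribosome binding site, the hisS coding sequence, the histidine tag and the T7 terminator. The tag is annotated as a fragment of a 9xHis feature, and its 18 nt length corresponds to six histidines. The small "SET1" fragment between the tag and the terminator is probably an annotation match to vector sequence rather than an intended fusion. The plasmid-borne lacI gene supplies lac repressor, so transcription needs both a host providing T7 RNA polymerase and induction with IPTG.

The construct is used to overproduce tagged HisRS and purify it by affinity chromatography as one of the components of the PURE reconstituted cell-free translation system. The cloning sites are not recorded. The depositors note that the plasmid may be prone to deletions in the promoter region, so sequence verification of isolates is advised.
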