Addgene plasmid #124111: pET21a-HisRS-His
Purpose: Bacterial expression plasmid for PURE system components
Depositing lab: Sebastian Maerkl & Takuya Ueda. Depositing organization: The University of Tokyo. Publication: Cell-free translation reconstituted with purified components. Shimizu Y, Inoue A, Tomari Y, Suzuki T, Yokogawa T, Nishikawa K, Ueda T. Nat Biotechnol. 2001 Aug;19(8):751-5. doi: 10.1038/90802. PubMed 11479568.
Backbone
  Vector backbone: pET21a(+)
  Vector type: Bacterial Expression
Growth in bacteria
  Bacterial resistance: Ampicillin, 100 μg/mL
  Growth temperature: 37°C
  Growth strain: DH5alpha ; JM109
  Copy number: High Copy
Gene/Insert
  Gene/Insert name: Histidyl-tRNA ligase (alt names: hisS; HisRS)
  Species: Escherichia coli
  Entrez Gene: hisS (a.k.a. b2514, ECK2510, JW2498)
  Tag / fusion protein: 6x-His (C terminal on insert)
  Cloning method: Restriction Enzyme; 5′ cloning site Unknown (unknown if destroyed)
Terms and licenses: Academic/Nonprofit Terms; Industry Terms: Not Available to Industry
Depositor comments: It is recommended to screen DNA preps from multiple colonies by Sanger sequencing, as this plasmid may be prone to deletions in the promoter region.
How to cite: pET21a-HisRS-His was a gift from Sebastian Maerkl & Takuya Ueda (Addgene plasmid # 124111 ; http://n2t.net/addgene:124111 ; RRID:Addgene_124111)
